Addgene plasmid #107418: pcDNA-KIRIN1-GR
Purpose: Mammalian cell expression plasmid for potassium ion ratiometric indicator KIRIN1-GR
Depositing lab: Robert Campbell. Publication: Genetically encoded fluorescent indicators for imaging intracellular potassium ion concentration. Shen Y, Wu SY, Rancic V, Aggarwal A, Qian Y, Miyashita SI, Ballanyi K, Campbell RE, Dong M. Commun Biol. 2019 Jan 14;2:18. doi: 10.1038/s42003-018-0269-2. eCollection 2019. PubMed 30652129.
Backbone
  Vector backbone: pcDNA3.1
  Vector type: Mammalian Expression
Growth in bacteria
  Bacterial resistance: Ampicillin, 100 μg/mL
  Growth temperature: 37°C
  Growth strain: DH5alpha
  Copy number: High Copy
Gene/Insert
  Gene/Insert name: KIRIN1-GR (alt name: KGR1)
  Species: Synthetic
  Insert size (bp): 1830
Terms and licenses: Academic/Nonprofit Terms; Industry Terms: Not Available to Industry
Depositor comments: Please visit https://www.biorxiv.org/content/early/2018/01/26/254383 for bioRxiv preprint.
How to cite: pcDNA-KIRIN1-GR was a gift from Robert Campbell (Addgene plasmid # 107418 ; http://n2t.net/addgene:107418 ; RRID:Addgene_107418)
