[The description below was written by a language model from this plasmid's Addgene catalogue record.]
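Description:
pcDNA-KIRIN1-GR is a mammalian expression plasmid built on the pcDNA3.1 backbone and carrying the coding sequence for KIRIN1-GR (also called KGR1), a genetically encoded ratiometric fluorescent indicator for potassium ions. It is propagated in E. coli as a high-copy plasmid under ampicillin selection. No feature table accompanies the record, so the regulatory elements are not individually listed. pcDNA3.1 vectors conventionally drive the insert from the strong constitutive CMV immediate-early promoter with a downstream polyadenylation signal, and often carry a separate mammalian selection cassette, but the presence and identity of these parts in this particular construct are not confirmed by the record.

The insert is a synthetic open reading frame of about 1.8 kb. The record describes it only as a potassium ion ratiometric indicator and does not itemise its domains. The "GR" suffix suggests a green/red fluorescent protein pairing, consistent with a sensor whose two emission channels change relative to one another as potassium binds, though the specific fluorescent proteins and the potassium-binding module are not stated. A ratiometric readout is useful because taking the ratio of two signals largely corrects for differences in expression level, cell thickness and illumination.

The construct is intended for transfection into mammalian cells to express the sensor and image intracellular potassium concentration and its dynamics by fluorescence microscopy, as indicated by the stated purpose and the associated work on genetically encoded indicators for intracellular potassium.
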