>Addgene plasmid #107418 | pcDNA-KIRIN1-GR | depositor partial sequence | sequence record 202629 | KIRIN1-GR
ATGGTGAGCAAGGGCGAGGAGCTGTTCACCGGGGTGGTGCCCATCCTGGTCGAGCTGGACGGCGACGTAA
ACGGCCACAAGTTCAGCGTCCGCGGCGAGGGCGAGGGCGATGCCACCAACGGCAAGCTGACCCTGAAGTT
CATCTGCACCACCGGCAAGCTGCCCGTGCCCTGGCCCACCCTCGTGACCACCTTCGGCTACGGCGTGGCC
TGCTTCAGCCGCTACCCCGACCACATGAAGCAGCACGACTTCTTCAAGTCCGCCATGCCCGAAGGCTACG
TCCAGGAGCGCACCATCTCTTTCAAGGACGACGGTACCTACAAGACCCGCGCCGAGGTGAAGTTCGAGGG
CGACACCCTGGTGAACCGCATCGAGCTGAAGGGCATCGACTTCAAGGAGGACGGCAACATCCTGGGGCAC
AAGCTGGAGTACAACTTCAACAGCCACAACGTCTATATCACGGCCGACAAGCAGAAGAACGGCATCAAGG
CTAACTTCAAGATCCGCCACAACGTTGAGGACGGCAGCGTGCAGCTCGCCGACCACTACCAGCAGAACAC
CCCCATCGGCGACGGCCCCGTGCTGCTGCCCGACAACCACTACCTGAGCCATCAGTCCGCCCTGAGCAAA
GACCCCAACGAGAAGCGCGATCACATGGTCCTGCTGGAGTTCGTGACCGCCGCCGTCGACGGCCTGTTCA
ACTTCGTGAAGGACGCCGGCGAGAAGCTGTGGGATGCCGTGACAGGCCAGCACGACAAGGACGACCAGGC
CAAGAAGGTGCAGGAACACCTGAACAAGACCGGCATCCCCGACGCCGACAAAGTGAACATCCAGATCGCC
GACGGCAAGGCCACAGTGACAGGCGACGGACTGAGCCAGGAAGCCAAAGAAAAGATCCTGGTGGCCGTGG
GCAACATCAGCGGAATCGCCAGCGTGGACGATCAAGTGAAAACCGCCACCCCTGCCACCGCCAGCCAGTT
CTACACAGTGAAGTCCGGCGACACCCTGAGCGCCATCAGCAAACAGGTGTACGGCAACGCCAACCTGTAC
AACAAGATTTTCGAGGCCAACAAGCCCATGCTGAAGTCCCCCGACAAAATCTACCCCGGCCAGGTGCTGA
GAATCCCCGAGGAACTGGAATTCATCAAGGAAAATATGCGTATGAAGGTGGTCATGGAAGGTTCGGTCAA
CGGCCACCAATTCAAATGCACAGGTGAAGGAGAAGGCAATCCGTACATGGGAACTCAAACCATGAGGATC
AAAGTCATCGAGGGAGGACCCCTGCCATTTGCCTTTGACATTCTTGCCACGTCGTTCATGTATGGCAGCC
GTACTTTTATCAAGTACCCGAAAGGCATTCCTGATTTCTTTAAACAGTCCTTTCCTGAGGGTTTTACTTG
GGAAAGAGTTACGAGATACGAAGATGGTGGAGTCGTCACCGTCATGCAGGACACCAGCCTTGAGGATGGC
TGTCTCGTTTACCACGTCCAAGTCAGAGGGGTAAACTTTCCCTCCAATGGTCCCGTGATGCAGAAGAAGA
CCAAGGGTTGGGAGCCTAATACAGAGATGATGTATCCAGCAGATGGTGGTCTGAGGGGATACACTCATAT
GGCACTGAAAGTTGATGGTGGTGGCCATCTGTCTTGCTCTTTCGTAACAACTTACAGGTCAAAAAAGACC
GTCGGGAACATCAAGATGCCCGGTATCCATGCCGTTGATCACCGCCTGGAAAGGTTAGAGGAAAGTGACA
ATGAAATGTTCGTAGTACAACGCGAACACGCAGTTGCCAAGTTCGCCGGGCTTGGTGGTGGGATGGACGA
GCTGTACAAG
