LOCUS       Exported 7288 bp ds-DNA circular SYN 12-MAY-2021
DEFINITION  Mammalian cell expression plasmid for potassium ion raitometric
            indicator KIRIN1-GR.
ACCESSION   .
VERSION     .
KEYWORDS    pcDNA-KIRIN1-GR
SOURCE      synthetic DNA construct
  ORGANISM  synthetic DNA construct
REFERENCE   1 (bases 1 to 7288)
  AUTHORS   Shen Y, Wu SY, Rancic V, Aggarwal A, Qian Y, Miyashita SI, Ballanyi
            K, Campbell RE, Dong M
  TITLE     Genetically encoded fluorescent indicators for imaging intracellular
            potassium ion concentration.
  JOURNAL   Commun Biol. 2019 Jan 14;2:18. doi: 10.1038/s42003-018-0269-2.
            eCollection 2019.
  PUBMED    30652129
REFERENCE   2 (bases 1 to 7288)
  AUTHORS   .
  TITLE     Direct Submission
  JOURNAL   Exported May 12, 2021 from SnapGene Server 1.1.58
            http://www.snapgene.com
FEATURES             Location/Qualifiers
     source          1..7288
                     /organism="synthetic DNA construct"
                     /mol_type="other DNA"
     enhancer        177..556
                     /label=CMV enhancer
                     /note="human cytomegalovirus immediate early enhancer"
     promoter        557..760
                     /label=CMV promoter
                     /note="human cytomegalovirus (CMV) immediate early
                     promoter"
     primer_bind     711..731
                     /label=CMV-F
                     /note="Human CMV immediate early promoter, forward primer"
     primer_bind     805..824
                     /label=T7
                     /note="T7 promoter, forward primer"
     promoter        805..823
                     /label=T7 promoter
                     /note="promoter for bacteriophage T7 RNA polymerase"
     primer_bind     complement(915..936)
                     /label=EGFP-N
                     /note="EGFP, reverse primer"
     primer_bind     1523..1544
                     /label=EGFP-C
                     /note="EGFP, forward primer"
     CDS             2715..2744
                     /codon_start=1
                     /product="Myc (human c-Myc proto-oncogene) epitope tag"
                     /label=Myc
                     /translation="EQKLISEEDL"
     CDS             2760..2777
                     /codon_start=1
                     /product="6xHis affinity tag"
                     /label=6xHis
                     /translation="HHHHHH"
     primer_bind     complement(2821..2838)
                     /label=BGH-rev
                     /note="Bovine growth hormone terminator, reverse primer.
                     Also called BGH reverse"
     polyA_signal    2827..3051
                     /label=bGH poly(A) signal
                     /note="bovine growth hormone polyadenylation signal"
     rep_origin      3097..3525
                     /direction=RIGHT
                     /label=f1 ori
                     /note="f1 bacteriophage origin of replication; arrow
                     indicates direction of (+) strand synthesis"
     primer_bind     complement(3184..3203)
                     /label=F1ori-R
                     /note="F1 origin, reverse primer"
     primer_bind     3394..3415
                     /label=F1ori-F
                     /note="F1 origin, forward primer"
     primer_bind     complement(3534..3554)
                     /label=pBABE 3'
                     /note="SV40 enhancer, reverse primer for pBABE vectors"
     promoter        3539..3868
                     /label=SV40 promoter
                     /note="SV40 enhancer and early promoter"
     rep_origin      3719..3854
                     /label=SV40 ori
                     /note="SV40 origin of replication"
     primer_bind     3781..3800
                     /label=SV40pro-F
                     /note="SV40 promoter/origin, forward primer"
     CDS             3935..4729
                     /codon_start=1
                     /gene="aph(3')-II (or nptII)"
                     /product="aminoglycoside phosphotransferase from Tn5"
                     /label=NeoR/KanR
                     /note="confers resistance to neomycin, kanamycin, and G418
                     (Geneticin(R))"
                     /translation="MIEQDGLHAGSPAAWVERLFGYDWAQQTIGCSDAAVFRLSAQGRP
                     VLFVKTDLSGALNELQDEAARLSWLATTGVPCAAVLDVVTEAGRDWLLLGEVPGQDLLS
                     SHLAPAEKVSIMADAMRRLHTLDPATCPFDHQAKHRIERARTRMEAGLVDQDDLDEEHQ
                     GLAPAELFARLKARMPDGEDLVVTHGDACLPNIMVENGRFSGFIDCGRLGVADRYQDIA
                     LATRDIAEELGGEWADRFLVLYGIAAPDSQRIAFYRLLDEFF"
     primer_bind     complement(3989..4008)
                     /label=Neo-R
                     /note="Neomycin resistance gene, reverse primer"
     primer_bind     4599..4618
                     /label=Neo-F
                     /note="Neomycin resistance gene, forward primer"
     polyA_signal    4903..5024
                     /label=SV40 poly(A) signal
                     /note="SV40 polyadenylation signal"
     primer_bind     complement(4940..4959)
                     /label=SV40pA-R
                     /note="SV40 polyA, reverse primer"
     primer_bind     4994..5013
                     /label=EBV-rev
                     /note="SV40 polyA terminator, reverse primer"
     primer_bind     complement(5073..5089)
                     /label=M13 rev
                     /note="common sequencing primer, one of multiple similar
                     variants"
     primer_bind     complement(5073..5089)
                     /label=M13 Reverse
                     /note="In lacZ gene. Also called M13-rev"
     primer_bind     complement(5086..5108)
                     /label=M13/pUC Reverse
                     /note="In lacZ gene"
     protein_bind    5097..5113
                     /label=lac operator
                     /bound_moiety="lac repressor encoded by lacI"
                     /note="The lac repressor binds to the lac operator to
                     inhibit transcription in E. coli. This inhibition can be
                     relieved by adding lactose or
                     isopropyl-beta-D-thiogalactopyranoside (IPTG)."
     promoter        complement(5121..5151)
                     /label=lac promoter
                     /note="promoter for the E. coli lac operon"
     protein_bind    5166..5187
                     /label=CAP binding site
                     /bound_moiety="E. coli catabolite activator protein"
                     /note="CAP binding activates transcription in the presence
                     of cAMP."
     primer_bind     complement(5304..5321)
                     /label=L4440
                     /note="L4440 vector, forward primer"
     rep_origin      complement(5475..6063)
                     /direction=LEFT
                     /label=ori
                     /note="high-copy-number ColE1/pMB1/pBR322/pUC origin of
                     replication"
     primer_bind     complement(5555..5574)
                     /label=pBR322ori-F
                     /note="pBR322 origin, forward primer"
     CDS             complement(6234..7094)
                     /codon_start=1
                     /gene="bla"
                     /product="beta-lactamase"
                     /label=AmpR
                     /note="confers resistance to ampicillin, carbenicillin, and
                     related antibiotics"
                     /translation="MSIQHFRVALIPFFAAFCLPVFAHPETLVKVKDAEDQLGARVGYI
                     ELDLNSGKILESFRPEERFPMMSTFKVLLCGAVLSRIDAGQEQLGRRIHYSQNDLVEYS
                     PVTEKHLTDGMTVRELCSAAITMSDNTAANLLLTTIGGPKELTAFLHNMGDHVTRLDRW
                     EPELNEAIPNDERDTTMPVAMATTLRKLLTGELLTLASRQQLIDWMEADKVAGPLLRSA
                     LPAGWFIADKSGAGERGSRGIIAALGPDGKPSRIVVIYTTGSQATMDERNRQIAEIGAS
                     LIKHW"
     primer_bind     6857..6876
                     /label=Amp-R
                     /note="Ampicillin resistance gene, reverse primer"
     promoter        complement(7095..7199)
                     /gene="bla"
                     /label=AmpR promoter
     primer_bind     complement(7274..5)
                     /label=pRS-marker
                     /note="pRS vectors, use to sequence yeast selectable
                     marker"
ORIGIN
        1 tgccgcatag ttaagccagt atctgctccc tgcttgtgtg ttggaggtcg ctgagtagtg
       61 cgcgagcaaa atttaagcta caacaaggca aggcttgacc gacaattgca tgaagaatct
      121 gcttagggtt aggcgttttg cgctgcttcg cgatgtacgg gccagatata cgcgttgaca
      181 ttgattattg actagttatt aatagtaatc aattacgggg tcattagttc atagcccata
      241 tatggagttc cgcgttacat aacttacggt aaatggcccg cctggctgac cgcccaacga
      301 cccccgccca ttgacgtcaa taatgacgta tgttcccata gtaacgccaa tagggacttt
      361 ccattgacgt caatgggtgg agtatttacg gtaaactgcc cacttggcag tacatcaagt
      421 gtatcatatg ccaagtacgc cccctattga cgtcaatgac ggtaaatggc ccgcctggca
      481 ttatgcccag tacatgacct tatgggactt tcctacttgg cagtacatct acgtattagt
      541 catcgctatt accatggtga tgcggttttg gcagtacatc aatgggcgtg gatagcggtt
      601 tgactcacgg ggatttccaa gtctccaccc cattgacgtc aatgggagtt tgttttggca
      661 ccaaaatcaa cgggactttc caaaatgtcg taacaactcc gccccattga cgcaaatggg
      721 cggtaggcgt gtacggtggg aggtctatat aagcagagct ctctggctaa ctagagaacc
      781 cactgcttac tggcttatcg aaattaatac gactcactat agggagaccc aagctggcta
      841 gcgtttaaac gggccctcta gactcgagca tggtgagcaa gggcgaggag ctgttcaccg
      901 gggtggtgcc catcctggtc gagctggacg gcgacgtaaa cggccacaag ttcagcgtcc
      961 gcggcgaggg cgagggcgat gccaccaacg gcaagctgac cctgaagttc atctgcacca
     1021 ccggcaagct gcccgtgccc tggcccaccc tcgtgaccac cttcggctac ggcgtggcct
     1081 gcttcagccg ctaccccgac cacatgaagc agcacgactt cttcaagtcc gccatgcccg
     1141 aaggctacgt ccaggagcgc accatctctt tcaaggacga cggtacctac aagacccgcg
     1201 ccgaggtgaa gttcgagggc gacaccctgg tgaaccgcat cgagctgaag ggcatcgact
     1261 tcaaggagga cggcaacatc ctggggcaca agctggagta caacttcaac agccacaacg
     1321 tctatatcac ggccgacaag cagaagaacg gcatcaaggc taacttcaag atccgccaca
     1381 acgttgagga cggcagcgtg cagctcgccg accactacca gcagaacacc cccatcggcg
     1441 acggccccgt gctgctgccc gacaaccact acctgagcca tcagtccgcc ctgagcaaag
     1501 accccaacga gaagcgcgat cacatggtcc tgctggagtt cgtgaccgcc gccgtcgacg
     1561 gcctgttcaa cttcgtgaag gacgccggcg agaagctgtg ggatgccgtg acaggccagc
     1621 acgacaagga cgaccaggcc aagaaggtgc aggaacacct gaacaagacc ggcatccccg
     1681 acgccgacaa agtgaacatc cagatcgccg acggcaaggc cacagtgaca ggcgacggac
     1741 tgagccagga agccaaagaa aagatcctgg tggccgtggg caacatcagc ggaatcgcca
     1801 gcgtggacga tcaagtgaaa accgccaccc ctgccaccgc cagccagttc tacacagtga
     1861 agtccggcga caccctgagc gccatcagca aacaggtgta cggcaacgcc aacctgtaca
     1921 acaagatttt cgaggccaac aagcccatgc tgaagtcccc cgacaaaatc taccccggcc
     1981 aggtgctgag aatccccgag gaactggaat tcatcaagga aaatatgcgt atgaaggtgg
     2041 tcatggaagg ttcggtcaac ggccaccaat tcaaatgcac aggtgaagga gaaggcaatc
     2101 cgtacatggg aactcaaacc atgaggatca aagtcatcga gggaggaccc ctgccatttg
     2161 cctttgacat tcttgccacg tcgttcatgt atggcagccg tacttttatc aagtacccga
     2221 aaggcattcc tgatttcttt aaacagtcct ttcctgaggg ttttacttgg gaaagagtta
     2281 cgagatacga agatggtgga gtcgtcaccg tcatgcagga caccagcctt gaggatggct
     2341 gtctcgttta ccacgtccaa gtcagagggg taaactttcc ctccaatggt cccgtgatgc
     2401 agaagaagac caagggttgg gagcctaata cagagatgat gtatccagca gatggtggtc
     2461 tgaggggata cactcatatg gcactgaaag ttgatggtgg tggccatctg tcttgctctt
     2521 tcgtaacaac ttacaggtca aaaaagaccg tcgggaacat caagatgccc ggtatccatg
     2581 ccgttgatca ccgcctggaa aggttagagg aaagtgacaa tgaaatgttc gtagtacaac
     2641 gcgaacacgc agttgccaag ttcgccgggc ttggtggtgg gatggacgag ctgtacaagt
     2701 aaaagcttgg gcccgaacaa aaactcatct cagaagagga tctgaatagc gccgtcgacc
     2761 atcatcatca tcatcattga gtttaaacgg tctccagctt aagtttaaac cgctgatcag
     2821 cctcgactgt gccttctagt tgccagccat ctgttgtttg cccctccccc gtgccttcct
     2881 tgaccctgga aggtgccact cccactgtcc tttcctaata aaatgaggaa attgcatcgc
     2941 attgtctgag taggtgtcat tctattctgg ggggtggggt ggggcaggac agcaaggggg
     3001 aggattggga agacaatagc aggcatgctg gggatgcggt gggctctatg gcttctgagg
     3061 cggaaagaac cagctggggc tctagggggt atccccnnnn nnnnnnnnnn nnnnnnnnnn
     3121 nnnnnnnnnn nnnnnnnnnn nnnnnnnnnn nnnnnnnnnn nnnnnnnnnn nnnnnnnnnn
     3181 nnnnnnnnnn nnnnnnnnnn nnnnnnnnnn nnnnnnnnnn cnnnnnnnnn nnnnnnnnnn
     3241 nnnnnnnnnn nnnnnnnnnn nnnnnnnnnn nnnnnnnnnn nnnnnnnnnn nnnnnnnnnn
     3301 nnnnnnnnnn nnannnnnnn nnnnnnnnnn nnnnnnnnnn nnnnnnnnnn nnnnnnnnnn
     3361 nncctttgac gttggagtcc acgttcttta atagtggact cttgttccaa actggaacaa
     3421 cactcaaccc tatctcggtc tattcttttg atttataagg gattttgccg atttcggcct
     3481 attggttaaa aaatgagctg atttaacaaa aatttaacgc gaattaattc tgtggaatgt
     3541 gtgtcagtta gggtgtggaa agtccccagg ctccccagca ggcagaagta tgcaaagcat
     3601 gcatctcaat tagtcagcaa ccaggtgtgg aaagtcccca ggctccccag caggcagaag
     3661 tatgcaaagc atgcatctca attagtcagc aaccatagtc ccgcccctaa ctccgcccat
     3721 cccgccccta actccgccca gttccgccca ttctccgccc catggctgac taattttttt
     3781 tatttatgca gaggccgagg ccgcctctgc ctctgagcta ttccagaagt agtgaggagg
     3841 cttttttgga ggcctaggct tttgcaaaaa gctcccggga gcttgtatat ccattttcgg
     3901 atctgatcaa gagacaggat gaggatcgtt tcgcatgatt gaacaagatg gattgcacgc
     3961 aggttctccg gccgcttggg tggagaggct attcggctat gactgggcac aacagacaat
     4021 cggctgctct gatgccgccg tgttccggct gtcagcgcag gggcgcccgg ttctttttgt
     4081 caagaccgac ctgtccggtg ccctgaatga actgcaggac gaggcagcgc ggctatcgtg
     4141 gctggccacg acgggcgttc cttgcgcagc tgtgctcgac gttgtcactg aagcgggaag
     4201 ggactggctg ctattgggcg aagtgccggg gcaggatctc ctgtcatctc accttgctcc
     4261 tgccgagaaa gtatccatca tggctgatgc aatgcggcgg ctgcatacgc ttgatccggc
     4321 tacctgccca ttcgaccacc aagcgaaaca tcgcatcgag cgagcacgta ctcggatgga
     4381 agccggcctt gtcgatcagg atgatctgga cgaagagcat caggggctcg cgccagccga
     4441 actgttcgcc aggctcaagg cgcgcatgcc cgacggcgag gatctcgtcg tgacccatgg
     4501 cgatgcctgc ttgccgaata tcatggtgga aaatggccgc ttttctggat tcatcgactg
     4561 tggccggctg ggtgtggcgg accgctatca ggacatagcg ttggctaccc gtgatattgc
     4621 tgaagagctt ggcggcgaat gggctgaccg cttcctcgtg ctttacggta tcgccgctcc
     4681 cgattcgcag cgcatcgcct tctatcgcct tcttgacgag ttcttctgag cgggactctg
     4741 gggttcgaaa tgaccgacca agcgacgccc aacctgccat cacgagattt cgattccacc
     4801 gccgccttct atgaaaggtt gggcttcgga atcgttttcc gggacgccgg ctggatgatc
     4861 ctccagcgcg gggatctcat gctggagttc ttcgcccacc ccaacttgtt tattgcagct
     4921 tataatggtt acaaataaag caatagcatc acaaatttca caaataaagc atttttttca
     4981 ctgcattcta gttgtggttt gtccaaactc atcaatgtat cttatcatgt ctgtataccg
     5041 tcgacctcta gctagagctt ggcgtaatca tggtcatagc tgtttcctgt gtgaaattgt
     5101 tatccgctca caattccaca caacatacga gccggaagca taaagtgtaa agcctggggt
     5161 gcctaatgag tgagctaact cacattaatt gcgttgcgct cactgcccgc tttccagtcg
     5221 ggaaacctgt cgtgccagct gcattaatga atcggccaac gcgcggggag aggcggtttg
     5281 cgtattgggc gctcttccgc ttcctcgctc actgactcgc tgcgctcggt cgttcggctg
     5341 cggcgagcgg tatcagctca ctcaaaggcg gtaatacggt tatccacaga atcaggggat
     5401 aacgcaggaa agaacatgtg agcaaaaggc cagcaaaagg ccaggaaccg taaaaaggcc
     5461 gcgttgctgg cgtttttcca taggctccgc ccccctgacg agcatcacaa aaatcgacgc
     5521 tcaagtcaga ggtggcgaaa cccgacagga ctataaagat accaggcgtt tccccctgga
     5581 agctccctcg tgcgctctcc tgttccgacc ctgccgctta ccggatacct gtccgccttt
     5641 ctcccttcgg gaagcgtggc gctttctcat agctcacgct gtaggtatct cagttcggtg
     5701 taggtcgttc gctccaagct gggctgtgtg cacgaacccc ccgttcagcc cgaccgctgc
     5761 gccttatccg gtaactatcg tcttgagtcc aacccggtaa gacacgactt atcgccactg
     5821 gcagcagcca ctggtaacag gattagcaga gcgaggtatg taggcggtgc tacagagttc
     5881 ttgaagtggt ggcctaacta cggctacact agaagaacag tatttggtat ctgcgctctg
     5941 ctgaagccag ttaccttcgg aaaaagagtt ggtagctctt gatccggcaa acaaaccacc
     6001 gctggtagcg gtggtttttt tgtttgcaag cagcagatta cgcgcagaaa aaaaggatct
     6061 caagaagatc ctttgatctt ttctacgggg tctgacgctc agtggaacga aaactcacgt
     6121 taagggattt tggtcatgag attatcaaaa aggatcttca cctagatcct tttaaattaa
     6181 aaatgaagtt ttaaatcaat ctaaagtata tatgagtaaa cttggtctga cagttaccaa
     6241 tgcttaatca gtgaggcacc tatctcagcg atctgtctat ttcgttcatc catagttgcc
     6301 tgactccccg tcgtgtagat aactacgata cgggagggct taccatctgg ccccagtgct
     6361 gcaatgatac cgcgagaccc acgctcaccg gctccagatt tatcagcaat aaaccagcca
     6421 gccggaaggg ccgagcgcag aagtggtcct gcaactttat ccgcctccat ccagtctatt
     6481 aattgttgcc gggaagctag agtaagtagt tcgccagtta atagtttgcg caacgttgtt
     6541 gccattgcta caggcatcgt ggtgtcacgc tcgtcgtttg gtatggcttc attcagctcc
     6601 ggttcccaac gatcaaggcg agttacatga tcccccatgt tgtgcaaaaa agcggttagc
     6661 tccttcggtc ctccgatcgt tgtcagaagt aagttggccg cagtgttatc actcatggtt
     6721 atggcagcac tgcataattc tcttactgtc atgccatccg taagatgctt ttctgtgact
     6781 ggtgagtact caaccaagtc attctgagaa tagtgtatgc ggcgaccgag ttgctcttgc
     6841 ccggcgtcaa tacgggataa taccgcgcca catagcagaa ctttaaaagt gctcatcatt
     6901 ggaaaacgtt cttcggggcg aaaactctca aggatcttac cgctgttgag atccagttcg
     6961 atgtaaccca ctcgtgcacc caactgatct tcagcatctt ttactttcac cagcgtttct
     7021 gggtgagcaa aaacaggaag gcaaaatgcc gcaaaaaagg gaataagggc gacacggaaa
     7081 tgttgaatac tcatactctt cctttttcaa tattattgaa gcatttatca gggttattgt
     7141 ctcatgagcg gatacatatt tgaatgtatt tagaaaaata aacaaatagg ggttccgcgc
     7201 acatttcccc gaaaagtgcc acctgacgtc gacggatcgg gagatctccc gatcccctat
     7261 ggtgcactct cagtacaatc tgctctga
//
